Addgene plasmid #193117: GB2880
Purpose: A2 Proximal promoter sequence consisting of the target sequences for the gRNA1 (GB1838) and gRNA2 (GB1839) flanked by random sequences.
Depositing lab: Diego Orzaez. Depositing organization: Instituto de Biologia Molecular y Celular de Plantas. Publication: GB_SynP: A Modular dCas9-Regulated Synthetic Promoter Collection for Fine-Tuned Recombinant Gene Expression in Plants. Moreno-Gimenez E, Selma S, Calvache C, Orzaez D. ACS Synth Biol. 2022 Sep 16;11(9):3037-3048. doi: 10.1021/acssynbio.2c00238. Epub 2022 Aug 31. PubMed 36044643.
Backbone
  Vector backbone: pUPD2
  Vector type: Synthetic Biology
Growth in bacteria
  Bacterial resistance: Chloramphenicol, 25 μg/mL
  Growth temperature: 37°C
  Growth strain: DH5alpha
  Copy number: High Copy
Gene/Insert
  Gene/Insert name: GB_SynP (A2) G1aG2b.6
  Species: Synthetic
  Cloning method: Restriction Enzyme; 5′ cloning site unknown (unknown if destroyed)
Terms and licenses: Academic/Nonprofit Terms; Industry Terms: Not Available to Industry
How to cite: GB2880 was a gift from Diego Orzaez (Addgene plasmid # 193117 ; http://n2t.net/addgene:193117 ; RRID:Addgene_193117)
