[The description below was written by a language model from this plasmid's Addgene catalogue record and pLannotate feature annotations shown in this document.]
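Description:
GB2880 is a small (about 2.3 kb) GoldenBraid-style part-domestication plasmid built on the pUPD2 backbone and classed as a synthetic biology vector. It carries a single, fully synthetic DNA part, GB_SynP (A2) G1aG2b.6, rather than an expression cassette. It is maintained in E. coli from a high-copy ColE1/pUC-type origin and selected with chloramphenicol through a cat gene. This gene is driven by its native promoter and followed by the lambda t0 terminator. The annotated features otherwise describe only backbone elements. BioBrick prefix and suffix sequences bracket the cloning position, and bacterial terminators, including a his operon terminator, sit on either side of it, presumably to insulate the insert from read-through transcription. The insert itself is not annotated in the feature table, and it appears to occupy the short unannotated interval between the prefix and suffix across the sequence origin.

According to the record, the payload is an "A2" proximal promoter module. It consists of the target sequences for two guide RNAs, gRNA1 and gRNA2 (supplied by separate plasmids in the same collection), embedded in random flanking sequence. It belongs to a modular collection of dCas9-regulated synthetic promoters for plants. In that system, such proximal parts are combined with other promoter segments to build promoters whose activity is set by guide-directed recruitment of dCas9-based regulators to the target sites, which allows fine-tuned recombinant gene expression. The plasmid has no plant selection marker, coding sequence or reporter of its own, so it serves as a storage and assembly donor for this cis-regulatory element. The record does not state which restriction sites were used for cloning.
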