Features (pLannotate 1.2.2; 8 found; start..end, strand, type, name):
     16..35      +  misc_feature   BioBrick suffix: universal suffix for all parts
     36..93      +  terminator     his operon terminator: This putative transcriptin terminator from the E. coli his operon has a 2-bp deletion introduced during synthesis. Its efficiency has not been determined.
    288..876     -  rep_origin     ori: high-copy-number ColE1/pMB1/pBR322/pUC origin of replication
   1059..1153    -  terminator     lambda t0 terminator: transcription terminator from phage lambda
   1177..1833    -  CDS            cat: CAT_ECOLX - Experimental evidence at protein level: Swiss-Prot protein existence level 1. This enzyme is an effector of chloramphenicol resistance in bacteria. From Escherichia coli. This protein is used as a marker in many commonly used cloning vectors, such as pACYC184.
   1834..1931    -  promoter       cat promoter: promoter of the E. coli cat gene encoding chloramphenicol acetyltransferase
   2017..2060    -  terminator     bacterial terminator: putative bacterial transcription terminator
   2063..2084    +  misc_feature   BioBrick prefix: BioBrick prefix for parts that do not start with "ATG"
>Addgene plasmid #193117 | GB2880 | addgene full sequence | sequence record 391789 | Addgene NGS Result
AGACCACTCATCGCGACTAGTAGCGGCCGCTGCAGTCCGGCAAAAAAGGGCAAGGTGTCACCACCCTGCC
CTTTTTCTTTAAAACCGAAAAGATTACTTCGCGTTATGCAGGCTTCCTCGCTCACTGACTCGCTGCGCTC
GGTCGTTCGGCTGCGGCGAGCGGTATCAGCTCACTCAAAGGCGGTAATACGGTTATCCACAGAATCAGGG
GATAACGCAGGAAAGAACATGTGAGCAAAAGGCCAGCAAAAGGCCAGGAACCGTAAAAAGGCCGCGTTGC
TGGCGTTTTTCCACAGGCTCCGCCCCCCTGACGAGCATCACAAAAATCGACGCTCAAGTCAGAGGTGGCG
AAACCCGACAGGACTATAAAGATACCAGGCGTTTCCCCCTGGAAGCTCCCTCGTGCGCTCTCCTGTTCCG
ACCCTGCCGCTTACCGGATACCTGTCCGCCTTTCTCCCTTCGGGAAGCGTGGCGCTTTCTCATAGCTCAC
GCTGTAGGTATCTCAGTTCGGTGTAGGTCGTTCGCTCCAAGCTGGGCTGTGTGCACGAACCCCCCGTTCA
GCCCGACCGCTGCGCCTTATCCGGTAACTATCGTCTTGAGTCCAACCCGGTAAGACACGACTTATCGCCA
CTGGCAGCAGCCACTGGTAACAGGATTAGCAGAGCGAGGTATGTAGGCGGTGCTACAGAGTTCTTGAAGT
GGTGGCCTAACTACGGCTACACTAGAAGAACAGTATTTGGTATCTGCGCTCTGCTGAAGCCAGTTACCTT
CGGAAAAAGAGTTGGTAGCTCTTGATCCGGCAAACAAACCACCGCTGGTAGCGGTGGTTTTTTTGTTTGC
AAGCAGCAGATTACGCGCAGAAAAAAAGGATCTCAAGAAGATCCTTTGATCTTTTCTACGGGGTCTGACG
CTCAGTGGAACGAAAACTCACGTTAAGGGATTTTGGTCATGAGATTATCAAAAAGGATCTTCACCTAGAT
CCTTTTAAATTAAAAATGAAGTTTTAAATCAATCTAAAGTATATATGAGTAAACTTGGTCTGACAGCTCG
AGGCTTGGATTCTCACCAATAAAAAACGCCCGGCGGCAACCGAGCGTTCTGAACAAATCCAGATGGAGTT
CTGAGGTCATTACTGGATCTATCAACAGGAGTCCAAGCGAGCTCGATATCAAATTACGCCCCGCCCTGCC
ACTCGTCGCAGTACTGTTGTAATTCATTAAGCATTCTGCCGACATGGAAGCCATCACAAACGGCATGATG
AACCTGAATCGCCAGCGGCATCAGCACCTTGTCGCCTTGCGTATAATATTTGCCCATGGTGAAAACGGGG
GCGAAGAAGTTGTCCATATTGGCCACGTTTAAATCAAAACTGGTGAAACTCACCCAGGGATTGGCTGATA
CGAAAAACATATTCTCAATAAACCCTTTAGGGAAATAGGCCAGGTTTTCACCGTAACACGCCACATCTTG
CGAATATATGTGTAGAAACTGCCGGAAATCGTCGTGGTATTCACTCCAGAGTGATGAAAACGTTTCAGTT
TGCTCATGGAAAACGGTGTAACAAGGGTGAACACTATCCCATATCACCAGCTCACCGTCTTTCATTGCCA
TACGAAATTCCGGATGAGCATTCATCAGGCGGGCAAGAATGTGAATAAAGGCCGGATAAAACTTGTGCTT
ATTTTTCTTTACGGTCTTTAAAAAGGCCGTAATATCCAGCTGAACGGTCTGGTTATAGGTACATTGAGCA
ACTGACTGAAATGCCTCAAAATGTTCTTTACGATGCCATTGGGATATATCAACGGTGGTATATCCAGTGA
TTTTTTTCTCCATTTTAGCTTCCTTAGCTCCTGAAAATCTCGATAACTCAAAAAATACGCCCGGTAGTGA
TCTTATTTCATTATGGTGAAAGTTGGAACCTCTTACGTGCCCGATCAACTCGAGTGCCACCTGACGTCTA
AGAAACCATTATTATCATGACATTAACCTATAAAAATAGGCGTATCACGAGGCAGAATTTCAGATAAAAA
AAATCCTTAGCTTTCGCTAAGGATGATTTCTGGAATTCGCGGCCGCTTCTAGAGCGATGAGTGGTCTCGT
GACGCTGTATCTAATAGAATCTTAGGGCTAGCTTAGGCATCATTGTTACCCATAGCGCGGCGTCCTTCTT
CTCTCACCAACCAGTCCCGACGGTCCTGACCTGCTACTCTTCCGCAAGAATGGTGGTCCAGCCGTCCAAC
TCAGCTCAACATAGTCCCTG
